Addgene plasmid #114623: pTWIN1-His6-Ssp-Httex1-43Q-A2C-A60C
Purpose: Bacterial expression of Htt fragment containing exon 1, with A2C & A60C cysteine mutations and a 43 polyQ repeat
Depositing lab: Hilal Lashuel. Depositing organization: Swiss Federal Institute of Technology (EPFL). Publication: Monomeric Huntingtin Exon 1 Has Similar Overall Structural Features for Wild-Type and Pathological Polyglutamine Lengths. Warner JB 4th, Ruff KM, Tan PS, Lemke EA, Pappu RV, Lashuel HA. J Am Chem Soc. 2017 Oct 18;139(41):14456-14469. doi: 10.1021/jacs.7b06659. Epub 2017 Oct 9. PubMed 28937758.
Backbone
  Vector backbone: pTWIN1
  Backbone manufacturer: NEB
  Vector type: Bacterial Expression
Growth in bacteria
  Bacterial resistance: Ampicillin, 100 μg/mL
  Growth temperature: 30°C
  Growth strain: NEB Stable
  Copy number: Low Copy
Gene/Insert
  Gene/Insert name: Huntingtin Exon1
  Species: H. sapiens (human)
  Mutation: A2C, A60C; 43 polyQ repeat
  Entrez Gene: HTT (a.k.a. HD, IT15, LOMARS)
  Tag / fusion protein: His6-Ssp DnaB intein (N terminal on backbone)
  Cloning method: Ligation Independent Cloning
  Sequencing primers: 5′ T7; 3′ T7-Term
Terms and licenses: Academic/Nonprofit Terms; Industry Terms: Not Available to Industry
How to cite: pTWIN1-His6-Ssp-Httex1-43Q-A2C-A60C was a gift from Hilal Lashuel (Addgene plasmid # 114623 ; http://n2t.net/addgene:114623 ; RRID:Addgene_114623)
