[The description below was written by a language model from this plasmid's Addgene catalogue record and pLannotate feature annotations shown in this document.]
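Description:
pTWIN1-His6-Ssp-Httex1-43Q-A2C-A60C is a bacterial expression plasmid built on the NEB pTWIN1 intein-fusion backbone for producing a mutant fragment of human huntingtin (HTT) in E. coli. It is propagated through a ColE1/pMB1-type origin accompanied by the rop gene, consistent with the low copy number given in the catalogue, and is selected with ampicillin through the β-lactamase (AmpR) cassette. An M13 phage origin, a bom fragment and non-functional remnants of the tetracycline resistance gene are also carried over from the backbone.

The expression cassette is driven by a T7 promoter with an adjacent lac operator and the phage T7 gene 10 ribosome binding site. The plasmid-borne lacI gene supplies repressor, so transcription is held off until IPTG induction in a host supplying T7 RNA polymerase. It ends at a T7 terminator, and rrnB T1 terminators flank the region. According to the catalogue, the open reading frame encodes an N-terminal His6 tag fused to the Ssp DnaB intein, followed by huntingtin exon 1 with a 43-glutamine repeat and two alanine-to-cysteine substitutions (A2C and A60C). The automated feature table labels the intein region as DnaB fragments matched to a Mycobacterium homologue, and it does not annotate the His6 tag or the Httex1 insert. These presumably lie in the unannotated stretches flanking the intein hits.

In this design the His6 tag allows affinity capture, and self-cleavage at the intein's C-terminal end can release the exon 1 fragment without residual tag residues. The associated publication compares the structure of monomeric exon 1 at wild-type and pathological polyglutamine lengths. The two engineered cysteines would offer defined sites for thiol-directed labelling, although the record does not state their purpose.
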