Features (pLannotate 1.2.2; 21 found; start..end, strand, type, name):
     38..124     +  terminator     rrnB T1 terminator: Escherichia coli rrnB; transcription terminator T1 from the E. coli rrnB gene
    259..277     +  promoter       T7 promoter: promoter for bacteriophage T7 RNA polymerase
    278..302     +  protein_bind   lac operator: The lac repressor binds to the lac operator to inhibit transcription in E. coli. This inhibition can be relieved by adding lactose or isopropyl-β-D-thiogalactopyranoside (IPTG). lac repressor encoded by lacI
    317..339     +  RBS            RBS: efficient ribosome binding site from bacteriophage T7 gene 10 (Olins and Rangwala, 1989)
    368..715     +  CDS            dnaB (fragment): DNAB_MYCTU - Experimental evidence at protein level: Swiss-Prot protein existence level 1. The intein is an endonuclease. From Mycobacterium tuberculosis (strain ATCC 25618 / H37Rv).
    701..850     +  CDS            dnaB (fragment): DNAB_MYCTU - Experimental evidence at protein level: Swiss-Prot protein existence level 1. The intein is an endonuclease. From Mycobacterium tuberculosis (strain ATCC 25618 / H37Rv).
   1187..1236    +  CDS            SET1 (fragment): solubility-enhancement tag derived from T7 phage gene 10B
   1244..1291    +  terminator     T7 terminator: transcription terminator for bacteriophage T7 RNA polymerase
   1351..1455    +  promoter       AmpR promoter: bla
   1456..2316    +  CDS            AmpR: β-lactamase; bla; confers resistance to ampicillin, carbenicillin, and related antibiotics
   2358..2871    -  rep_origin     M13 ori (sequence partly withheld): M13 bacteriophage origin of replication; arrow indicates direction of (+) strand synthesis
   2982..3570    +  rep_origin     ori: high-copy-number ColE1/pMB1/pBR322/pUC origin of replication
   3747..3837    -  misc_feature   bom (fragment): basis of mobility region from pBR322
   3939..4130    -  CDS            rop: Rop protein, which maintains plasmids at low copy number; rop
   4171..4281    +  CDS            mbeC (fragment): MBEC_ECOLX - Experimental evidence at protein level: Swiss-Prot protein existence level 1. Required for efficient mobilization of ColE1 plasmid and is thus essential to promote the specific transfer of the plasmid during conjugation. Probably functions by inducing DNA bending, helping the MbeA relaxase to melt the DNA around the nic site and cleave the phosphodiester bond. Binds specifically double-stranded DNA (dsDNA) containing the ColE1 oriT but does not recognize the inverted repeat (IR). From Escherichia coli.
   4316..4638    -  CDS            TcR (fragment): tetracycline efflux protein; tet; confers resistance to tetracycline
   4653..4674    -  protein_bind   CAP binding site: CAP binding activates transcription in the presence of cAMP. E. coli catabolite activator protein
   4687..5769    -  CDS            lacI: lac repressor; lacI; The lac repressor binds to the lac operator to inhibit transcription in E. coli. This inhibition can be relieved by adding lactose or isopropyl-β-D-thiogalactopyranoside (IPTG).
   5770..5847    -  promoter       lacI promoter: lacI
   5855..5948    -  CDS            TcR (fragment): tetracycline efflux protein; tet; confers resistance to tetracycline
   6000..6086    +  terminator     rrnB T1 terminator: Escherichia coli rrnB; transcription terminator T1 from the E. coli rrnB gene
>Addgene plasmid #114623 | pTWIN1-His6-Ssp-Httex1-43Q-A2C-A60C | addgene full sequence | sequence record 222719 | Addgene NGS Result
CCCGCCATAAACTGCCAGGAATTAATTCCCCAGGCATCAAATAAAACGAAAGGCTCAGTCGAAAGACTGG
GCCTTTCGTTTTATCTGTTGTTTGTCGGTGAACGCTCTCCTGAGTAGGACAAATCCGCCGGGAGCGGATT
TGAACGTTGCGAAGCAACGGCCCGGAGGGTGGCGGGCAGGACGCCCGCCATAAACTGCCAGGAATTGGGG
ATCGGAATTAATTCCCGGTTTAAACCGGGGATCTCGATCCCGCGAAATTAATACGACTCACTATAGGGGA
ATTGTGAGCGGATAACAATTCCCCTCTAGAAATAATTTTGTTTAACTTTAAGAAGGAGATATACATATGC
ATCATCATCATCACCATAGCGGTGCAATTAGCGGTGATAGCCTGATTAGCCTGGCAAGCACCGGTAAACG
TGTTAGCATTAAAGATCTGCTGGATGAGAAAGATTTTGAGATTTGGGCCATTAACGAGCAGACCATGAAA
CTGGAAAGCGCAAAAGTTAGCCGTGTTTTTTGCACCGGTAAAAAACTGGTGTATATCCTGAAAACCCGTC
TGGGTCGTACCATTAAAGCAACCGCAAATCATCGTTTTCTGACCATTGATGGTTGGAAACGTCTGGATGA
ACTGAGCCTGAAAGAACATATTGCACTGCCTCGTAAACTGGAAAGTAGCAGCCTGCAACTGAGTCCGGAA
ATTGAAAAACTGAGCCAGAGCGATATCTATTGGGATAGCATTGTTAGCATTACCGAAACCGGTGTTGAAG
AAGTTTTTGATCTGACCGTTCCGGGTCCGCACAATTTTGTTGCAAATGATATTATTGTGCACAACTGCAC
CCTGGAAAAACTGATGAAAGCATTTGAAAGCCTGAAAAGCTTTCAGCAGCAGCAACAACAGCAGCAACAG
CAACAGCAGCAGCAGCAGCAACAACAGCAGCAGCAACAGCAACAACAACAACAACAGCAGCAACAACAGC
AACAGCAGCAACAACAACAGCAACAGCAACAACCGCCTCCGCCTCCGCCACCTCCTCCTCCACCACAGCT
GCCTCAGCCTCCGCCTCAGTGCCAGCCGCTGCTGCCACAGCCTCAGCCACCTCCACCGCCTCCACCTCCA
CCTCCGGGTCCGGCAGTTGCAGAAGAACCGCTGCATCGTCCGTAATAACTGCAGGAAGGGGATCCGGCTG
CTAACAAAGCCCGAAAGGAAGCTGAGTTGGCTGCTGCCACCGCTGAGCAATAACTAGCATAACCCCTTGG
GGCCTCTAAACGGGTCTTGAGGGGTTTTTTGCTGAAAGGAGGAACTATATCCGGATAACTACGTCAGGTG
GCACTTTTCGGGGAAATGTGCGCGGAACCCCTATTTGTTTATTTTTCTAAATACATTCAAATATGTATCC
GCTCATGAGACAATAACCCTGATAAATGCTTCAATAATATTGAAAAAGGAAGAGTATGAGTATTCAACAT
TTCCGTGTCGCCCTTATTCCCTTTTTTGCGGCATTTTGCCTTCCTGTTTTTGCTCACCCAGAAACGCTGG
TGAAAGTAAAAGATGCTGAAGATCAGTTGGGTGCACGAGTGGGTTACATCGAACTGGATCTCAACAGCGG
TAAGATCCTTGAGAGTTTTCGCCCCGAAGAACGTTTCCCAATGATGAGCACTTTTAAAGTTCTGCTATGT
GGCGCGGTATTATCCCGTGTTGACGCCGGGCAAGAGCAACTCGGTCGCCGCATACACTATTCTCAGAATG
ACTTGGTTGAGTACTCACCAGTCACAGAAAAGCATCTTACGGATGGCATGACAGTAAGAGAATTATGCAG
TGCTGCCATAACCATGAGTGATAACACTGCGGCCAACTTACTTCTGACAACGATCGGAGGACCGAAGGAG
CTAACCGCTTTTTTGCACAACATGGGGGATCATGTAACTCGCCTTGATCGTTGGGAACCGGAGCTGAATG
AAGCCATACCAAACGACGAGCGTGACACCACGATGCCTGTAGCAATGGCAACAACGTTGCGCAAACTATT
AACTGGCGAACTACTTACTCTAGCTTCCCGGCAACAATTAATAGACTGGATGGAGGCGGATAAAGTTGCA
GGACCACTTCTGCGCTCGGCCCTTCCGGCTGGCTGGTTTATTGCTGATAAATCTGGAGCCGGTGAGCGTG
GGTCTCGCGGTATCATTGCAGCACTGGGGCCAGATGGTAAGCCCTCCCGTATCGTAGTTATCTACACGAC
GGGGAGTCAGGCAACTATGGATGAACGAAATAGACAGATCGCTGAGATAGGTGCCTCACTGATTAAGCAT
TGGTAACTGTCAGACCAAGTTTACTCATATATACTTTAGATTGATT
[38 nt withheld, positions 2357-2394]
A
[37 nt withheld, positions 2396-2432]
ATTTTGTTAAAATTCGCGTTAAATTTTTGTTAAATCAGCTCATTTTTTAACCAATAGGCCGAAATCGGCA
AAATCCCTTATAAATCAAAAGAATAGCCCGAGATAGGGT
[37 nt withheld, positions 2542-2578]
AAAGAACGTGGACTCCAACGTCAAAGG
[141 nt withheld, positions 2606-2746]
G
[125 nt withheld, positions 2748-2872]
AAAGGATCTAGGTGAAGATCCTTTTTGATAATCTCATGACCAAAATCCCTTAACGTGAGTTTTCGTTCCA
CTGAGCGTCAGACCCCGTAGAAAAGATCAAAGGATCTTCTTGAGATCCTTTTTTTCTGCGCGTAATCTGC
TGCTTGCAAACAAAAAAACCACCGCTACCAGCGGTGGTTTGTTTGCCGGATCAAGAGCTACCAACTCTTT
TTCCGAAGGTAACTGGCTTCAGCAGAGCGCAGATACCAAATACTGTCCTTCTAGTGTAGCCGTAGTTAGG
CCACCACTTCAAGAACTCTGTAGCACCGCCTACATACCTCGCTCTGCTAATCCTGTTACCAGTGGCTGCT
GCCAGTGGCGATAAGTCGTGTCTTACCGGGTTGGACTCAAGACGATAGTTACCGGATAAGGCGCAGCGGT
CGGGCTGAACGGGGGGTTCGTGCACACAGCCCAGCTTGGAGCGAACGACCTACACCGAACTGAGATACCT
ACAGCGTGAGCTATGAGAAAGCGCCACGCTTCCCGAAGGGAGAAAGGCGGACAGGTATCCGGTAAGCGGC
AGGGTCGGAACAGGAGAGCGCACGAGGGAGCTTCCAGGGGGAAACGCCTGGTATCTTTATAGTCCTGTCG
GGTTTCGCCACCTCTGACTTGAGCGTCGATTTTTGTGATGCTCGTCAGGGGGGCGGAGCCTATGGAAAAA
CGCCAGCAACGCGGCCTTTTTACGGTTCCTGGCCTTTTGCTGGCCTTTTGCTCACATGTTCTTTCCTGCG
TTATCCCCTGATTCTGTGGATAACCGTATTACCGCCTTTGAGTGAGCTGATACCGCTCGCCGCAGCCGAA
CGACCGAGCGCAGCGAGTCAGTGAGCGAGGAAGCTATGGTGCACTCTCAGTACAATCTGCTCTGATGCCG
CATAGTTAAGCCAGTATACACTCCGCTATCGCTACGTGACTGGGTCATGGCTGCGCCCCGACACCCGCCA
ACACCCGCTGACGCGCCCTGACGGGCTTGTCTGCTCCCGGCATCCGCTTACAGACAAGCTGTGACCGTCT
CCGGGAGCTGCATGTGTCAGAGGTTTTCACCGTCATCACCGAAACGCGCGAGGCAGCTGCGGTAAAGCTC
ATCAGCGTGGTCGTGCAGCGATTCACAGATGTCTGCCTGTTCATCCGCGTCCAGCTCGTTGAGTTTCTCC
AGAAGCGTTAATGTCTGGCTTCTGATAAAGCGGGCCATGTTAAGGGCGGTTTTTTCCTGTTTGGTCACTG
ATGCCTCCGTGTAAGGGGGATTTCTGTTCATGGGGGTAATGATACCGATGAAACGAGAGAGGATGCTCAC
GATACGGGTTACTGATGATGAACATGCCCGGTTACTGGAACGTTGTGAGGGTAAACAACTGGCGGTATGG
ATGCGGCGGGACCAGAGAAAAATCACTCAGGGTCAATGCCAGCCGAACGCCAGCAAGACGTAGCCCAGCG
CGTCGGCCGCCATGCCGGCGATAATGGCCTGCTTCTCGCCGAAACGTTTGGTGGCGGGACCAGTGACGAA
GGCTTGAGCGAGGGCGTGCAAGATTCCGAATACCGCAAGCGACAGGCCGATCATCGTCGCGCTCCAGCGA
AAGCGGTCCTCGCCGAAAATGACCCAGAGCGCTGCCGGCACCTGTCCTACGAGTTGCATGATAAAGAAGA
CAGTCATAAGTGCGGCGACGATAGTCATGCCCCGCGCCCACCGGAAGGAGCTGACTGGGTTGAAGGCTCT
CAAGGGCATCGGTCGAGATCCCGGTGCCTAATGAGTGAGCTAACTTACATTAATTGCGTTGCGCTCACTG
CCCGCTTTCCAGTCGGGAAACCTGTCGTGCCAGCTGCATTAATGAATCGGCCAACGCGCGGGGAGAGGCG
GTTTGCGTATTGGGCGCCAGGGTGGTTTTTCTTTTCACCAGTGAGACGGGCAACAGCTGATTGCCCTTCA
CCGCCTGGCCCTGAGAGAGTTGCAGCAAGCGGTCCACGCTGGTTTGCCCCAGCAGGCGAAAATCCTGTTT
GATGGTGGTTAACGGCGGGATATAACATGAGCTGTCTTCGGTATCGTCGTATCCCACTACCGAGATATCC
GCACCAACGCGCAGCCCGGACTCGGTAATGGCGCGCATTGCGCCCAGCGCCATCTGATCGTTGGCAACCA
GCATCGCAGTGGGAACGATGCCCTCATTCAGCATTTGCATGGTTTGTTGAAAACCGGACATGGCACTCCA
GTCGCCTTCCCGTTCCGCTATCGGCTGAATTTGATTGCGAGTGAGATATTTATGCCAGCCAGCCAGACGC
AGACGCGCCGAGACAGAACTTAATGGGCCCGCTAACAGCGCGATTTGCTGGTGACCCAATGCGACCAGAT
GCTCCACGCCCAGTCGCGTACCGTCTTCATGGGAGAAAATAATACTGTTGATGGGTGTCTGGTCAGAGAC
ATCAAGAAATAACGCCGGAACATTAGTGCAGGCAGCTTCCACAGCAATGGCATCCTGGTCATCCAGCGGA
TAGTTAATGATCAGCCCACTGACGCGTTGCGCGAGAAGATTGTGCACCGCCGCTTTACAGGCTTCGACGC
CGCTTCGTTCTACCATCGACACCACCACGCTGGCACCCAGTTGATCGGCGCGAGATTTAATCGCCGCGAC
AATTTGCGACGGCGCGTGCAGGGCCAGACTGGAGGTGGCAACGCCAATCAGCAACGACTGTTTGCCCGCC
AGTTGTTGTGCCACGCGGTTGGGAATGTAATTCAGCTCCGCCATCGCCGCTTCCACTTTTTCCCGCGTTT
TCGCAGAAACGTGGCTGGCCTGGTTCACCACGCGGGAAACGGTCTGATAAGAGACACCGGCATACTCTGC
GACATCGTATAACGTTACTGGTTTCACATTCACCACCCTGAATTGACTCTCTTCCGGGCGCTATCATGCC
ATACCGCGAAAGGTTTTGCGCCATTCGATGGTGTCCGGGATCTCGACGCTCTCCCTTATGCGACTCCTGC
ATTAGGAAGCAGCCCAGTAGTAGGTTGAGGCCGTTGAGCACCGCCGCCGCAAGGAATGGTGCATGCCGGC
ATGCCGCCCTTTCGTCTTCAAGAATTAATTCCCAATTCCCCAGGCATCAAATAAAACGAAAGGCTCAGTC
GAAAGACTGGGCCTTTCGTTTTATCTGTTGTTTGTCGGTGAACGCTCTCCTGAGTAGGACAAATCCGCCG
GGAGCGGATTTGAACGTTGCGAAGCAACGGCCCGGAGGGTGGCGGGCAGGACG
